>Addgene plasmid #202237 | pBC073 | addgene full sequence | sequence record 418908 | Addgene NGS Result
TTAATTAAAGCGGATAACAATTTCACACAGGAGGCCGCCTAGGCCGCGGCCGCGCGAATTTGCCGAATTC
GGATCCGGAGGGAGTGTGGGCGGACAATAAAGTCTTAAACTGAACAAAATAGATCTAAACTATGACAATA
AAGTCTTAAACTAGACAGAATAGTTGTAAACTGAAATCAGTCCAGTTATGCTGTGAAAAAGCATACTGGA
CTTTTGTTATGGCTAAAGCAAACTCTTCATTTTCTGAAGTGCAAATTGCCCGTCGTATTAAAGAGGGGCG
TGGCGCTGCAAGAATTCAAGCTTGGAGGACTCCTGTTGATAGATCCAGTAATGACCTCAGAACTCCATCT
GGATTTGTTCAGAACGCTCGGTTGCCGCCGGGCGTTTTTTATTGGTGAGAATCCAAGCTAGACTGCGATG
AGTGGCAGGGCGGGGCGTAATTTCTTAAGGCAGTTATTGGTGCCCTTAAACGCCTGGGGTAATGACTCTC
TAGCTTGAGGCATCAAATAAAACGAAAGGCTCAGTCGAAAGACTGGGCCTTTCGTTTTATCTGTTGTTTG
TCGGTGAACGCTCTCCTGAGTAGGACAAATCCGCCCGCCGCTGCAAGAATTCAAGCTTGGAGGAAGTTCC
TATACTTTCTAGAGAATAGGAACTTCGGAATAGGAACTTCAAGATCCCCTGATTCCCTTTGTCAACAGCA
ATGGATCGAATTGACATAAGCCTGTTCGGTTCGTAAACTGTAATGCAAGTAGCGTATGCGCTCACGCAAC
TGGTCCAGAACCTTGACCGAACGCAGCGGTGGTAACGGCGCAGTGGCGGTTTTCATGGCTTGTTATGACT
GTTTTTTTGTACAGTCTATGCCTCGGGCATCCAAGCAGCAAGCGCGTTACGCCGTGGGTCGATGTTTGAT
GTTATGGAGCAGCAACGATGTTACGCAGCAGCAACGATGTTACGCAGCAGGGCAGTCGCCCTAAAACAAA
GTTAGGTGGCTCAAGTATGGGCATCATTCGCACATGTAGGCTCGGCCCTGACCAAGTCAAATCCATGCGG
GCTGCTCTTGATCTTTTCGGTCGTGAGTTCGGAGACGTAGCCACCTACTCCCAACATCAGCCGGACTCCG
ATTACCTCGGGAACTTGCTCCGTAGTAAGACATTCATCGCGCTTGCTGCCTTCGACCAAGAAGCGGTTGT
TGGCGCTCTCGCGGCTTACGTTCTGCCCAAGTTTGAGCAGCCGCGTAGTGAGATCTATATCTATGATCTC
GCAGTCTCCGGCGAGCACCGGAGGCAGGGCATTGCCACCGCGCTCATCAATCTCCTCAAGCATGAGGCCA
ACGCGCTTGGTGCTTATGTGATCTACGTGCAAGCAGATTACGGTGACGATCCCGCAGTGGCTCTCTATAC
AAAGTTGGGCATACGGGAAGAAGTGATGCACTTTGATATCGACCCAAGTACCGCCACCTAACAATTCGTT
CAAGCCGAGATCGGCTTCCCGGCCGCGGAGTTGTTCGGTAAATTGTCACAACGCCGCGGCCAATTCGATC
TAGAATTCCATTGAGTAAGTTTTTAAGCACATCAGCTTCAAAAGCGCTCTGAAGTTCCTATACTTTCTAG
AGAATAGGAACTTCGGAATAGGTACTTCCGCTACTAGAATTCGAGCGGGGAATTTTTGACAATTAATCAT
CGGCTCGTATAATGTGTGGAATTGTGAGCGGATAACAATTTTCACACAGGAAACAGCTAAATGGTGAGTA
AAGGTGAAGAGTTGATTAAAGAGAACATGCATATGAAGTTATACATGGAGGGAACTGTCAATAATCACCA
CTTTAAGTGTACATCAGAGGGTGAGGGAAAGCCATACGAGGGAACCCAAACTATGAGAATCAAAGTAGTG
GAGGGAGGTCCTCTTCCATTTGCTTTTGATATACTAGCAACAAGTTTCATGTATGGTTCCAGGACCTTCA
TTAACCATACTCAGGGAATCCCTGACTTCTTTAAACAGTCTTTTCCTGAAGGTTTTACATGGGAGAGGGT
TACCACTTACGAGGACGGTGGAGTCTTGACAGCAACCCAGGACACTTCATTACAAGATGGATGCCTAATA
TACAATGTGAAAATTAGGGGTGTGAATTTCCCTAGTAACGGACCAGTTATGCAGAAGAAAACACTAGGTT
GGGAAGCTAATACTGAAATGTTGTACCCTGCCGACGGAGGTTTAGAAGGTAGATCCGACATGGCCCTTAA
GCTAGTCGGAGGTGGACACTTGATCTGTAACTTTAAAACCACATATAGGTCTAAGAAGCCAGCAAAGAAT
CTAAAAATGCCTGGTGTTTACTATGTGGACCATAGACTAGAAAGGATAAAAGAAGCAGACAAAGAAACTT
ACGTGGAGCAACATGAGGTCGCCGTCGCTAGGTATTGCGACTTACCTTCCAAGCTAGGTCACAAATTGAA
CGCTTAATTAGCTGAGCTTGGACTCCTGTTGATAGATCCAGTAATGACCTCAGAACTCCATCTGGATTTG
TTCAGAACGCTCGGTTGCCGCCGGGCGTTTTTTATTGGTGAGAATCTCCCGCTTTACGAATTCCCATGGG
GAGCATGCGGAGTTACGTCATCCCCACCTTCCGCTGCGTTCTTCATCGATGCCCGCTTAGTGATATGCTT
AAAACTCCAAGCACAGCCTTCTCCCCATGATCGCCAGCAGGAGGCCGAACTGCTAGTCATCATTATGGGT
CTGACGTTTCACTTCCAGCCTTGCGGTTACATTATGACTAACTGATCCTATTCACGTGTTCCTTTACACA
TTATGGCAAGTACAACTGAGCGAGTTCTCGAATCTAGCATGGGGATGCTGGTTGTCATTGCCCCTCCTTC
CTCTAAGTGATAAGGTTACTTCCTCTAAATGACCAAGCAGGGTATCTAATCCTGTTAACGCTCGCTCAGA
GAATTCGCATGCGGAGTCGAGGGAGAACCAGATAAGTGAAATCTAGTTCCAAACTATTTTGTCATTTTTA
ATTTTCGTATTAGCTTACGACGCTACACCCAGTTCCCATCTATTTTGTCACTCTTCCCTAAATAATCCTT
AAAAACTCCATTTCCACCCCTCCCAGTTCCCAACTATTTTGTCCGCCCACACGCTGAGCGAATTCCACGC
TTGTGGAATTCCTCGAGGGAGTTCACATATACCTGCCGTTCACTATTATTTAGTGAAATGAGATATTATG
ATATTTTCTGAATTGTGATTAAAAAGGCAACTTTATGCCCATGCAACAGAAACTATAAAAAATACAGAGA
ATGAAAAGAAACAGATAGATTTTTTAGTTCTTTAGGCCCGTAGTCTGCAAATCCTTTTATGATTTTCTAT
CAAACAAAAGAGGAAAATAGACCAGTTGCAATCCAAACGAGAGTCTAATAGAATGAGGTCGAAAAGTAAA
TCGCGCGGGTTTGTTACTGATAAAGCAGGCAAGACCTAAAATGTGTAAAGGGCAAAGTGTATACTTTGGC
GTCACCCCTTACATATTTTAGGTCTTTTTTTATTGTGCGTAACTAACTTGCCATCTTCAAACAGGAGGGC
TGGAAGAAGCAGACCGCTAACACAGTACATAAAAAAGGAGACATGAACGATGAACATCAAAAAGTTTGCA
AAACAAGCAACAGTATTAACCTTTACTACCGCACTGCTGGCAGGAGGCGCAACTCAAGCGTTTGCGAAAG
AAACGAACCAAAAGCCATATAAGGAAACATACGGCATTTCCCATATTACACGCCATGATATGCTGCAAAT
CCCTGAACAGCAAAAAAATGAAAAATATCAAGTTCCTGAATTCGATTCGTCCACAATTAAAAATATCTCT
TCTGCAAAAGGCCTGGACGTTTGGGACAGCTGGCCATTACAAAACGCTGACGGCACTGTCGCAAACTATC
ACGGCTACCACATCGTCTTTGCATTAGCCGGAGATCCTAAAAATGCGGATGACACATCGATTTACATGTT
CTATCAAAAAGTCGGCGAAACTTCTATTGACAGCTGGAAAAACGCTGGCCGCGTCTTTAAAGACAGCGAC
AAATTCGATGCAAATGATTCTATCCTAAAAGACCAAACACAAGAATGGTCAGGTTCAGCCACATTTACAT
CTGACGGAAAAATCCGTTTATTCTACACTGATTTCTCCGGTAAACATTACGGCAAACAAACACTGACAAC
TGCACAAGTTAACGTATCAGCATCAGACAGCTCTTTGAACATCAACGGTGTAGAGGATTATAAATCAATC
TTTGACGGTGACGGAAAAACGTATCAAAATGTACAGCAGTTCATCGATGAAGGCAACTACAGCTCAGGCG
ACAACCATACGCTGAGAGATCCTCACTACGTAGAAGATAAAGGCCACAAATACTTAGTATTTGAAGCAAA
CACTGGAACTGAAGATGGCTACCAAGGCGAAGAATCTTTATTTAACAAAGCATACTATGGCAAAAGCACA
TCATTCTTCCGTCAAGAAAGTCAAAAACTTCTGCAAAGCGATAAAAAACGCACGGCTGAGTTAGCAAACG
GCGCTCTCGGTATGATTGAGCTAAACGATGATTACACACTGAAAAAAGTGATGAAACCGCTGATTGCATC
TAACACAGTAACAGATGAAATTGAACGCGCGAACGTCTTTAAAATGAACGGCAAATGGTACCTGTTCACT
GACTCCCGCGGATCAAAAATGACGATTGACGGCATTACGTCTAACGATATTTACATGCTTGGTTATGTTT
CTAATTCTTTAACTGGCCCATACAAGCCGCTGAACAAAACTGGCCTTGTGTTAAAAATGGATCTTGATCC
TAACGATGTAACCTTTACTTACTCACACTTCGCTGTACCTCAAGCGAAAGGAAACAATGTCGTGATTACA
AGCTATATGACAAACAGAGGATTCTACGCAGACAAACAATCAACGTTTGCGCCAAGCTTCCTGCTGAACA
TCAAAGGCAAGAAAACATCTGTTGTCAAAGACAGCATCCTTGAACAAGGACAATTAACAGTTAACAAATA
AATTCGCTGAGCGAGGATGCACATGTGACCGAGGGAAGCTTGCGGCCGCGTCGTGACTGGGAAAACCCTG
GCGACTAGTCTTGGACTCCTGTTGATAGATCCAGTAATGACCTCAGAACTCCATCTGGATTTGTTCAGAA
CGCTCGGTTGCCGCCGGGCGTTTTTTATTGGTGAGAATCCAGGGGTCCCCAATAATTACGATTTAAATTT
GTGTCTCAAAATCTCTGATGTTACATTGCACAAGATAAAAATATATCATCATGAACAATAAAACTGTCTG
CTTACATAAACAGTAATACAAGGGGTGTTATGAGCCATATTCAGCGTGAAACGAGCTGTAGCCGTCCGCG
TCTGAACAGCAACATGGATGCGGATCTGTATGGCTATAAATGGGCGCGTGATAACGTGGGTCAGAGCGGC
GCGACCATTTATCGTCTGTATGGCAAACCGGATGCGCCGGAACTGTTTCTGAAACATGGCAAAGGCAGCG
TGGCGAACGATGTGACCGATGAAATGGTGCGTCTGAACTGGCTGACCGAATTTATGCCGCTGCCGACCAT
TAAACATTTTATTCGCACCCCGGATGATGCGTGGCTGCTGACCACCGCGATTCCGGGCAAAACCGCGTTT
CAGGTGCTGGAAGAATATCCGGATAGCGGCGAAAACATTGTGGATGCGCTGGCCGTGTTTCTGCGTCGTC
TGCATAGCATTCCGGTGTGCAACTGCCCGTTTAACAGCGATCGTGTGTTTCGTCTGGCCCAGGCGCAGAG
CCGTATGAACAACGGCCTGGTGGATGCGAGCGATTTTGATGATGAACGTAACGGCTGGCCGGTGGAACAG
GTGTGGAAAGAAATGCATAAACTGCTGCCGTTTAGCCCGGATAGCGTGGTGACCCACGGCGATTTTAGCC
TGGATAACCTGATTTTCGATGAAGGCAAACTGATTGGCTGCATTGATGTGGGCCGTGTGGGCATTGCGGA
TCGTTATCAGGATCTGGCCATTCTGTGGAACTGCCTGGGCGAATTTAGCCCGAGCCTGCAAAAACGTCTG
TTTCAGAAATATGGCATTGATAATCCGGATATGAACAAACTGCAATTTCATCTGATGCTGGATGAATTTT
TCTAATAATTAATTGGACCGCGGTCCGCGCGTTGTCCTTTTCCGCTGCATAACCCTGCTTCGGGGTCATT
ATAGCGATTTTTTCGGTATATCCATCCTTTTTCGCACGATATACAGGATTTTGCCAAAGGGTTCGTGTAG
ACTTTCCTTGGTGTATCCAACGGCGTCAGCCGGGCAGGATAGGTGAAGTAGGCCCACCCGCGAGCGGGTG
TTCCTTCTTCACTGTCCCTTATTCGCACCTGGCGGTGCTCAACGGGAATCCTGCTCTGCGAGGCTGGCCG
TAGGCCGGCCGATCTGAAGATCAGCAGTTCAACCTGTTGATAGTACGTACTAAGCTCTCATGTTTCACGT
ACTAAGCTCTCATGTTTAACGTACTAAGCTCTCATGTTTAACGAACTAAACCCTCATGGCTAACGTACTA
AGCTCTCATGGCTAACGTACTAAGCTCTCATGTTTCACGTACTAAGCTCTCATGTTTGAACAATAAAATT
AATATAAATCAGCAACTTAAATAGCCTCTAAGGTTTTAAGTTTTATAAGAAAAAAAAGAATATATAAGGC
TTTTAAAGCCTTTAAGGTTTAACGGTTGTGGACAACAAGCCAGGGATGTAACGCACTGAGAAGCCCTTAG
AGCCTCTCAAAGCAATTTTGAGTGACACAGGAACACTTAACGGCTGACATGGGGCGCGCCCAGCTGTCTA
GGGCGGCGGATTTGTCCTACTCAGGAGAGCGTTCACCGACAAACAACAGATAAAACGAAAGGCCCAGTCT
TTCGACTGAGCCTTTCGTTTTATTTGATGCCT
Features (pLannotate 1.2.2; 21 found; start..end, strand, type, name):
     85..284     -  mobile_element Tn7R (fragment): mini-Tn7 element (right end of the Tn7 transposon) Tn7
    308..402     +  terminator     lambda t0 terminator: transcription terminator from phage lambda
    412..441     +  CDS            CmR (fragment): chloramphenicol acetyltransferase confers resistance to chloramphenicol
    504..590     +  terminator     rrnB T1 terminator: Escherichia coli rrnB; transcription terminator T1 from the E. coli rrnB gene
    623..670     -  protein_bind   FRT: FLP-mediated recombination occurs in the 8-bp core sequence TCTAGAAA (Turan and Bode, 2011). FLP recombinase from the Saccharomyces cerevisiae 2μ plasmid
    711..739     +  promoter       Pc promoter: intI1 (promoter lies within the coding sequence); class 1 integron promoter
    928..1461    +  CDS            GmR: gentamycin acetyltransferase; aacC1; confers resistance to gentamycin
   1591..1624    -  protein_bind   FRT (minimal): supports FLP-mediated excision but not integration (Turan and Bode, 2011) FLP recombinase from the Saccharomyces cerevisiae 2μ plasmid
   1666..1694    +  promoter       tac promoter: strong E. coli promoter; hybrid between the trp and lac UV5 promoters
   1702..1718    +  protein_bind   lac operator: The lac repressor binds to the lac operator to inhibit transcription in E. coli. This inhibition can be relieved by adding lactose or isopropyl-β-D-thiogalactopyranoside (IPTG). lac repressor encoded by lacI
   1741..2451    +  CDS            rsTagRFP: rsTagRFP is a photoswitchable red fluorescent protein published in 2012, derived from Entacmaea quadricolor. It has high acid sensitivity.
   2471..2565    +  terminator     lambda t0 terminator: transcription terminator from phage lambda
   2966..3131    -  mobile_element Tn7L: mini-Tn7 element (left end of the Tn7 transposon) Tn7
   3174..3619    +  promoter       sacB promoter: sacR; sacB promoter and control region
   3620..5041    +  CDS            SacB: secreted levansucrase that renders bacterial growth sensitive to sucrose; Bacillus subtilis sacB; negative selection marker
   5089..5113    +  CDS            lacZα (fragment): LacZα fragment of β-galactosidase; lacZ fragment
   5124..5218    +  terminator     lambda t0 terminator: transcription terminator from phage lambda
   5350..6162    +  CDS            aphA1: KKA1_ECOLX - Also known as nptI. Protein inferred from homology: Swiss-Prot protein existence level 3. Resistance to kanamycin and structurally-related aminoglycosides, including amikacin. From Escherichia coli.
   6332..6440    +  oriT           oriT: incP origin of transfer
   6451..6839    +  rep_origin     R6K γ ori: γ replication origin from E. coli plasmid R6K; requires the R6K initiator protein pi for replication
   6870..6956    -  terminator     rrnB T1 terminator: Escherichia coli rrnB; transcription terminator T1 from the E. coli rrnB gene
