[The description below was written by a language model from this plasmid's Addgene catalogue record and pLannotate feature annotations shown in this document.]
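Description:
pBC073 is a 6,962 nt "Level 2" mini-Tn7 delivery plasmid built on the pBCC088 backbone, designed to place a strain-specific synthetic DNA barcode (bc100) into a bacterial chromosome by Tn7 transposition. It replicates from the R6K γ origin, which depends on the pi initiator protein. It is therefore maintained at low copy only in pir-expressing E. coli hosts such as the diaminopimelic acid-auxotrophic strain BW29427, and it behaves as a suicide vector in recipients lacking pi. The backbone carries a kanamycin resistance gene (aphA1) for propagation and an incP oriT for conjugative mobilisation. It also carries a sacB cassette with its native promoter, which makes cells sucrose-sensitive and so allows counter-selection against those retaining the plasmid. No Tn7 transposase genes appear in the feature table, so the transposition functions are presumably supplied from another source, which the record does not describe.

The transposable cargo lies between the Tn7R and Tn7L ends. It includes a gentamicin acetyltransferase gene (aacC1) driven by the class 1 integron Pc promoter and flanked by FRT sites, an arrangement that should permit FLP-mediated excision of the marker after integration. Downstream is a red fluorescent protein, annotated as rsTagRFP and described by the depositor as tagRFP, under a tac promoter with a lac operator. Lambda t0 and rrnB T1 terminators insulate the units. The bc100 barcode itself is not annotated; an unannotated stretch between the reporter's terminator and Tn7L may hold it, but the record does not confirm its position. The associated work uses such chromosomal barcodes to track near-isogenic bacterial strains simultaneously within plant microbiota, with gentamicin selection and red fluorescence identifying tagged strains.
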