Addgene plasmid #202237: pBC073
Purpose: Level 2 for strain-specific barcode DNA tag with bc100 through Tn7 bacterial insertion, Gentamicin selectable marker and tagRFP fluorescent marker
Depositing lab: Paul Schulze-Lefert. Depositing organization: Max Planck Institute for Plant Breeding Research. Publication: Chromosomal barcodes for simultaneous tracking of near-isogenic bacterial strains in plant microbiota. Ordon J, Thouin J, Nakano RT, Ma KW, Zhang P, Huettel B, Garrido-Oter R, Schulze-Lefert P. Nat Microbiol. 2024 Apr;9(4):1117-1129. doi: 10.1038/s41564-024-01619-8. Epub 2024 Mar 19. PubMed 38503974.
Backbone
  Vector backbone: pBCC088
  Vector type: Bacterial Expression
  Selectable markers: Gentamicin
Growth in bacteria
  Bacterial resistance: Kan + DAP
  Growth temperature: 37°C
  Growth strain: E.coli BW29427
  Growth instructions: Requires media that contains DAP. A supplement
  Copy number: Low Copy
Gene/Insert
  Gene/Insert name: bc100
  Species: Synthetic
  Cloning method: Restriction Enzyme; 5′ cloning site unknown (unknown if destroyed)
Terms and licenses: Academic/Nonprofit Terms; Industry Terms: Not Available to Industry
Depositor comments: This plasmid can be transformed into E. coli BW29427 supplemented with 50 µg/mL of diaminopimelic acid (DAP) or any Pir1 strain. Please visit https://doi.org/10.1101/2023.04.20.537712 for bioRxiv preprint.
How to cite: pBC073 was a gift from Paul Schulze-Lefert (Addgene plasmid # 202237 ; http://n2t.net/addgene:202237 ; RRID:Addgene_202237)
